Addgene plasmid #99362: pJC20cdc8.27
Purpose: Bacterial expression vector containing cDNA encoding for the temperature sensitive fission yeast tropomyosin mutant, Cdc8.27.
Depositing lab: Dan Mulvihill. Depositing organization: London and South East University Group (LASE). Publication: Temperature sensitive point mutations in fission yeast tropomyosin have long range effects on protein stability that destabilise the actin-tropomyosin copolymer in vitro and in vivo. Johnson CA, Brooker HR, Gyamfi I, O'Brien J, Ashley B, Brazier JE, Dean A, Embling J, Grimsey E, Tomlinson AC, Wilson EG, Geeves MA, Mulvihill DP. Biochem Biophys Res Commun. 2017 Oct 25. pii: S0006-291X(17)32087-9. doi: 10.1016/j.bbrc.2017.10.109. PubMed 29080743.
Backbone
  Vector backbone: pJC20
  Total vector size (bp): 2807
  Vector type: Bacterial Expression
Growth in bacteria
  Bacterial resistance: Ampicillin, 100 μg/mL
  Growth temperature: 37°C
  Growth strain: DH5alpha
  Copy number: High Copy
Gene/Insert
  Gene/Insert name: cdc8
  Species: S. pombe (fission yeast)
  Insert size (bp): 486
  Mutation: Glutamic acid 129 to Lysine
  Entrez Gene: cdc8 (a.k.a. SPAC27F1.02c, fus4)
  Promoter: T7
  Cloning method: Restriction Enzyme; 5′ cloning site NdeI (not destroyed); 3′ cloning site BamHI (not destroyed)
  Sequencing primers: 5′ T7 F; 3′ T7 term
Terms and licenses: Academic/Nonprofit Terms; Industry Terms: Not Available to Industry
How to cite: pJC20cdc8.27 was a gift from Dan Mulvihill (Addgene plasmid # 99362 ; http://n2t.net/addgene:99362 ; RRID:Addgene_99362)
