[The description below was written by a language model from this plasmid's Addgene catalogue record and pLannotate feature annotations shown in this document.]
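Description:
pJC20cdc8.27 is a compact bacterial expression plasmid of about 2.8 kb, built on the pJC20 backbone, that carries the cDNA for a temperature-sensitive mutant of the fission yeast (Schizosaccharomyces pombe) tropomyosin, Cdc8. It is maintained in E. coli through a high-copy ColE1/pUC-type origin of replication and selected with ampicillin via a β-lactamase gene driven by its own bla promoter.

The 486 bp cdc8 insert was cloned between NdeI and BamHI sites, both of which are retained, and carries the Cdc8.27 allele, a substitution of glutamic acid 129 with lysine. Transcription is driven by a bacteriophage T7 promoter, so expression requires a host strain that supplies T7 RNA polymerase. An efficient ribosome binding site from T7 gene 10 lies just upstream of the open reading frame, and a T7 terminator lies downstream. The record lists no tag on the insert. The annotation also picks up short fragments matching lacI upstream of the promoter and a T7 gene 10B-derived solubility tag between the insert and the terminator. Both are only about 50 nt long and appear to be backbone remnants rather than functional parts. No intact lac repressor gene or lac operator is annotated.

Cdc8 forms part of the F-actin contractile ring during cytokinesis. According to the deposit record and its associated publication, the plasmid is intended for producing recombinant Cdc8.27 protein in bacteria, supporting studies of how temperature-sensitive point mutations affect tropomyosin stability and destabilise the actin–tropomyosin copolymer.
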