Features (pLannotate 1.2.2; 9 found; start..end, strand, type, name):
    632..685     +  CDS            lacI (fragment): lac repressor; lacI; The lac repressor binds to the lac operator to inhibit transcription in E. coli. This inhibition can be relieved by adding lactose or isopropyl-β-D-thiogalactopyranoside (IPTG).
    705..723     +  promoter       T7 promoter: promoter for bacteriophage T7 RNA polymerase
    755..777     +  RBS            RBS: efficient ribosome binding site from bacteriophage T7 gene 10 (Olins and Rangwala, 1989)
    785..1267    +  CDS            cdc8: TPM_SCHPO - Protein inferred from homology: Swiss-Prot protein existence level 3. Forms part of the F-actin contractile ring during cytokinesis. From Schizosaccharomyces pombe (strain 972 / ATCC 24843) (Fission yeast).
   1299..1348    +  CDS            SET1 (fragment): solubility-enhancement tag derived from T7 phage gene 10B
   1356..1403    +  terminator     T7 terminator: transcription terminator for bacteriophage T7 RNA polymerase
   1534..1638    +  promoter       AmpR promoter: bla
   1639..2499    +  CDS            AmpR: β-lactamase; bla; confers resistance to ampicillin, carbenicillin, and related antibiotics
   2670..449     +  rep_origin     ori (across the origin): high-copy-number ColE1/pMB1/pBR322/pUC origin of replication
>Addgene plasmid #99362 | pJC20cdc8.27 | addgene full sequence | sequence record 192453 | Addgene NGS Result
ATACTGTTCTTCTAGTGTAGCCGTAGTTAGGCCACCACTTCAAGAACTCTGTAGCACCGCCTACATACCT
CGCTCTGCTAATCCTGTTACCAGTGGCTGCTGCCAGTGGCGATAAGTCGTGTCTTACCGGGTTGGACTCA
AGACGATAGTTACCGGATAAGGCGCAGCGGTCGGGCTGAACGGGGGGTTCGTGCACACAGCCCAGCTTGG
AGCGAACGACCTACACCGAACTGAGATACCTACAGCGTGAGCTATGAGAAAGCGCCACGCTTCCCGAAGG
GAGAAAGGCGGACAGGTATCCGGTAAGCGGCAGGGTCGGAACAGGAGAGCGCACGAGGGAGCTTCCAGGG
GGAAACGCCTGGTATCTTTATAGTCCTGTCGGGTTTCGCCACCTCTGACTTGAGCGTCGATTTTTGTGAT
GCTCGTCAGGGGGGCGGAGCCTATGGAAAAACGCCAGCAACGCGGCCTTTTTACGGTTCCTGGCCTTTTG
CTGGCCTTTTGCTCACATGTTCTTTCCTGCGTTATCCCCTGATTCTGTGGATAACCGTATTACCGCCTTT
GAGTGAGCTGATACCGCTCGCCGCAGCCGAACGACCGAGCGCAGCGAGTCAGTGAGCGAGGAAGCGGAAG
AGCGCCCAATACGCAAACCGCCTCTCCCCGCGCGTTGGCCGATTCATTAATGCAGGATCTCGATCCCGCG
AAATTAATACGACTCACTATAGGGAGACCACAACGGTTTCCCTCTAGAAATAATTTTGTTTAACTTTAAG
AAGGAGATATACATATGGATAAGCTTAGAGAGAAAATTAATGCCGCTCGTGCTGAGACTGATGAGGCTGT
CGCTCGTGCTGAAGCAGCTGAAGCCAAGTTGAAAGAAGTTGAACTTCAACTTTCTCTTAAAGAGCAAGAA
TATGAGTCTCTTTCGAGGAAAAGCGAAGCCGCCGAGTCTCAACTCGAAGAGTTAGAAGAAGAAACTAAGC
AGTTACGTCTCAAAGCCGACAATGAAGATATTCAAAAGACGGAAGCCGAGCAGTTGAGCCGTAAAGTTGA
GCTTTTAGAGGAAGAACTAGAAACTAATGACAAGCTACTTCGCGAAACCACCGAAAAGATGCGTCAAACT
GATGTTAAGGCTGAGCATTTTGAACGTCGCGTCCAATCTCTAGAGCGTAAGCGTGATGATATGGAACAGA
AACTAGAAGAAATGACTGACAAGTATACTAAGGTCAAGGCTGAATTAGATGAAGTTCACCAAGCTCTTGA
GGATTTGTAGGGATCCCGGGCCCTAGCTAACTGATCCGGCTGCTAACAAAGCCCGAAAGGAAGCTGAGTT
GGCTGCTGCCACCGCTGAGCAATAACTAGCATAACCCCTTGGGGCCTCTAAACGGGTCTTGAGGGGTTTT
TTGCTGAAAGGAGGAACTATATCCGGATAATTCTTGAAGACGAAAGGGCCTCGTGATACGCCTATTTTTA
TAGGTTAATGTCATGATAATAATGGTTTCTTAGACGTCAGGTGGCACTTTTCGGGGAAATGTGCGCGGAA
CCCCTATTTGTTTATTTTTCTAAATACATTCAAATATGTATCCGCTCATGAGACAATAACCCTGATAAAT
GCTTCAATAATATTGAAAAAGGAAGAGTATGAGTATTCAACATTTCCGTGTCGCCCTTATTCCCTTTTTT
GCGGCATTTTGCCTTCCTGTTTTTGCTCACCCAGAAACGCTGGTGAAAGTAAAAGATGCTGAAGATCAGT
TGGGTGCACGAGTGGGTTACATCGAACTGGATCTCAACAGCGGTAAGATCCTTGAGAGTTTTCGCCCCGA
AGAACGTTTTCCAATGATGAGCACTTTTAAAGTTCTGCTATGTGGCGCGGTATTATCCCGTGTTGACGCC
GGGCAAGAGCAACTCGGTCGCCGCATACACTATTCTCAGAATGACTTGGTTGAGTACTCACCAGTCACAG
AAAAGCATCTTACGGATGGCATGACAGTAAGAGAATTATGCAGTGCTGCCATAACCATGAGTGATAACAC
TGCGGCCAACTTACTTCTGACAACGATCGGAGGACCGAAGGAGCTAACCGCTTTTTTGCACAACATGGGG
GATCATGTAACTCGCCTTGATCGTTGGGAACCGGAGCTGAATGAAGCCATACCAAACGACGAGCGTGACA
CCACGATGCCTGTAGCAATGGCAACAACGTTGCGCAAACTATTAACTGGCGAACTACTTACTCTAGCTTC
CCGGCAACAATTAATAGACTGGATGGAGGCGGATAAAGTTGCAGGACCACTTCTGCGCTCGGCCCTTCCG
GCTGGCTGGTTTATTGCTGATAAATCTGGAGCCGGTGAGCGTGGGTCTCGCGGTATCATTGCAGCACTGG
GGCCAGATGGTAAGCCCTCCCGTATCGTAGTTATCTACACGACGGGGAGTCAGGCAACTATGGATGAACG
AAATAGACAGATCGCTGAGATAGGTGCCTCACTGATTAAGCATTGGTAACTGTCAGACCAAGTTTACTCA
TATATACTTTAGATTGATTTAAAACTTCATTTTTAATTTAAAAGGATCTAGGTGAAGATCCTTTTTGATA
ATCTCATGACCAAAATCCCTTAACGTGAGTTTTCGTTCCACTGAGCGTCAGACCCCGTAGAAAAGATCAA
AGGATCTTCTTGAGATCCTTTTTTTCTGCGCGTAATCTGCTGCTTGCAAACAAAAAAACCACCGCTACCA
GCGGTGGTTTGTTTGCCGGATCAAGAGCTACCAACTCTTTTTCCGAAGGTAACTGGCTTCAGCAGAGCGC
AGATACCAA
